>Addgene plasmid #40422 | LRRK2_1867_2161_F1908A_L1936R_F2079G_I2131Q | depositor full sequence | sequence record 52099 | LRRK2_1867_2161_F1908A_L1936R_F2079G_I2131Q sequence 9085 bps
GGAACGGCTCCGCCCACTATTAATGAAATTAAAAATTCCAATTTTAAAAAACGCAGCAAGAGAAACATTT
GTATGAAAGAATGCGTAGAAGGAAAGAAAAATGTCGTCGACATGCTGAACAACAAGATTAATATGCCTCC
GTGTATAAAAAAAATATTGAACGATTTGAAAGAAAACAATGTACCGCGCGGCGGTATGTACAGGAAGAGG
TTTATACTAAACTGTTACATTGCAAACGTGGTTTCGTGTGCCAAGTGTGAAAACCGATGTTTAATCAAGG
CTCTGACGCATTTCTACAACCACGACTCCAAGTGTGTGGGTGAAGTCATGCATCTTTTAATCAAATCCCA
AGATGTGTATAAACCACCAAACTGCCAAAAAATGAAAACTGTCGACAAGCTCTGTCCGTTTGCTGGCAAC
TGCAAGGGTCTCAATCCTATTTGTAATTATTGAATAATAAAACAATTATAAATGCTAAATTTGTTTTTTA
TTAACGATACAAACCAAACGCAACAAGAACATTTGTAGTATTATCTATAATTGAAAACGCGTAGTTATAA
TCGCTGAGGTAATATTTAAAATCATTTTCAAATGATTCACAGTTAATTTGCGACAATATAATTTTATTTT
CACATAAACTAGACGCCTTGTCGTCTTCTTCTTCGTATTCCTTCTCTTTTTCATTTTTCTCTTCATAAAA
ATTAACATAGTTATTATCGTATCCATATATGTATCTATCGTATAGAGTAAATTTTTTGTTGTCATAAATA
TATATGTCTTTTTTAATGGGGTGTATAGTACCGCTGCGCATAGTTTTTCTGTAATTTACAACAGTGCTAT
TTTCTGGTAGTTCTTCGGAGTGTGTTGCTTTAATTATTAAATTTATATAATCAATGAATTTGGGATCGTC
GGTTTTGTACAATATGTTGCCGGCATAGTACGCAGCTTCTTCTAGTTCAATTACACCATTTTTTAGCAGC
ACCGGATTAACATAACTTTCCAAAATGTTGTACGAACCGTTAAACAAAAACAGTTCACCTCCCTTTTCTA
TACTATTGTCTGCGAGCAGTTGTTTGTTGTTAAAAATAACAGCCATTGTAATGAGACGCACAAACTAATA
TCACAAACTGGAAATGTCTATCAATATATAGTTGCTGATCAGATCCTCATTGTTTGCCTCCCTGCTGCGG
TTTTTCACCGAAGTTCATGCCAGTCCAGCGTTTTTGCAGCAGAAAAGCCGCCGACTTCGGTTTGCGGTCG
CGAGTGAAGATCCCTTTCTTGTTACCGCCAACGCGCAATATGCCTTGCGAGGTCGCAAAATCGGCGAAAT
TCCATACCTGTTCACCGACGACGGCGCTGACGCGATCAAAGACGCGGTGATACATATCCAGCCATGCACA
CTGATACTCTTCACTCCACATGTCGGTGTACATTGAGTGCAGCCCGGCTAACGTATCCACGCCGTATTCG
GTGATGATAATCGGCTGATGCAGTTTCTCCTGCCAGGCCAGAAGTTCTTTTTCCAGTACCTTCTCTGCCG
TTTCCAAATCGCCGCTTTGGACATACCATCCGTAATAACGGTTCAGGCACAGCACATCAAAGAGATCGCT
GATGGTATCGGTGTGAGCGTCGCAGAACATTACATTGACGCAGGTGATCGGACGCGTCGGGTCGAGTTTA
CGCGTTGCTTCCGCCAGTGGCGCGAAATATTCCCGTGCACCTTGCGGACGGGTATCCGGTTCGTTGGCAA
TACTCCACATCACCACGCTTGGGTGGTTTTTGTCACGCGCTATCAGCTCTTTAATCGCCTGTAAGTGCGC
TTGCTGAGTTTCCCCGTTGACTGCCTCTTCGCTGTACAGTTCTTTCGGCTTGTTGCCCGCTTCGAAACCA
ATGCCTAAAGAGAGCGAAAAGCCGACAGCAGCAGTTTCATCAATCACCACGATGCCATGTTCATCTGCCC
AGTCGAGCATCTCTTCAGCGTAAGGGTAATGCGAGGTACGGTAGGAGTTGGCCCCAATCCAGTCCATTAA
TGCGTGGTCGTGCACCATCAGCACGTTATCGAATCCTTTGCCACGTAAGTCCGCATCTTCATGACGACCA
AAGCCAGTAAAGTAGAACGGTTTGTGGTTAATCAGGAACTGTTGGCCCTTCACTGCCACTGACCGGATGC
CGACGCGAAGCGGGTAGATATCACACTCTGTCTGGCTTTTGGCTGTGACGCACAGTTCATAGAGATAACC
TTCACCCGGTTGCCAGAGGTGCGGATTCACCACTTGCAAAGTCCCGCTAGTGCCTTGTCCAGTTGCAACC
ACCTGTTGATCCGCATCACGCAGTTCAACGCTGACATCACCATTGGCCACCACCTGCCAGTCAACAGACG
CGTGGTTACAGTCTTGCGCGACATGCGTCACCACGGTGATATCGTCCACCCAGGTGTTCGGCGTGGTGTA
GAGCATTACGCTGCGATGGATTCCGGCATAGTTAAAGAAATCATGGAAGTAAGACTGCTTTTTCTTGCCG
TTTTCGTCGGTAATCACCATTCCCGGCGGGATAGTCTGCCAGTTCAGTTCGTTGTTCACACAAACGGTGA
TACGTACACTTTTCCCGGCAATAACATACGGCGTGACATCGGCTTCAAATGGCGTATAGCCGCCCTGATG
CTCCATCACTTCCTGATTATTGACCCACACTTTGCCGTAATGAGTGACCGCATCGAAACGCAGCACGATA
CGCTGGCCTGCCCAACCTTTCGGTATAAAGACTTCGCGCTGATACCAGACGTTGCCCGCATAATTACGAA
TATCTGCATCGGCGAACTGATCGTTAAAACTGCCTGGCACAGCAATTGCCCGGCTTTCTTGTAACGCGCT
TTCCCACCAACGCTGATCAATTCCACAGTTTTCGCGATCCAGACTGAATGCCCACAGGCCGTCGAGTTTT
TTGATTTCACGGGTTGGGGTTTCTACAGGACGGACCATATTTATAGGTGTAATTTATGTAGCTGTAATTT
TTACCTTATTAATATTTTTTACGCTTTGCATTCGACGACTGAACTCCCAAATATATGTTTAACTCGTCTT
GGTCGTTTGAATTTTTGTTGCTGTGTTTCCTAATATTTTCCATCACCTTAAATATGTTATTGTAATCCTC
AATGTTGAACTTGCAATTGGACACGGCATAGTTTTCCATAGTCGTGTAAAACATGGTATTGGCTGCATTG
TAATACATCCGACTGAGCGGGTACGGATCTATGTGTTTGAGCAGCCTGTTCAAAAACTCTGCATCGTCGC
AAAACGGAATTTCGTCGACAGATCTGATCATGGAGATAATTAAAATGATAACCATCTCGCAAATAAATAA
GTATTTTACTGTTTTCGTAACAGTTTTGTAATAAAAAAACCTATAAATATAGGATCTATGCACCACCATC
ACCACCATCACCACGAGAACCTTTATTTCCAAGGATCAATGGCACCGATCCTGGGGTATTGGAAGATCAA
GGGCCTAGTGCAGCCCACTCGTCTGCTCCTGGAGTACCTAGAAGAGAAGTATGAGGAGCACCTTTATGAG
CGGGACGAGGGTGACAAGTGGCGCAATAAGAAATTCGAGCTAGGCTTGGAATTCCCCAATCTGCCTTATT
ACATCGATGGCGACGTTAAGTTGACTCAGTCCATGGCCATCATCCGCTACATCGCCGACAAGCACAATAT
GCTAGGCGGGTGCCCGAAGGAGCGAGCTGAGATCTCTATGTTGGAAGGGGCCGTGCTGGATATCCGCTAC
GGCGTGAGCCGCATTGCATACTCAAAGGATTTCGAGACCCTCAAGGTTGACTTCCTGTCAAAGCTGCCTG
AAATGCTAAAGATGTTCGAAGACCGTCTCTGTCATAAGACCTACCTGAACGGGGACCACGTGACACACCC
GGACTTTATGTTGTATGACGCTCTGGACGTCGTGCTTTATATGGACCCTATGTGCCTGGACGCTTTTCCC
AAACTAGTGTGTTTCAAGAAACGTATCGAAGCTATCCCTCAGATTGATAAGTACCTGAAGTCCTCAAAGT
ACATCGCCTGGCCCCTTCAAGGTTGGCAAGCCACATTTGGCGGTGGCGACCATCCTCCCAAGTCAGACCT
AGTGCCTAGGCACAACCAGACCAGCCTATATAAGAAAGCCGGGTCAGCTGCCGCTGTGCTGGAGGAGAAC
CTGTATTTCCAGGGCGGATCCAACATCATGCTCAACAACGATGAGCTCGAATTTGAACAAGCTCCAGAAT
TCCTGCTCGGCGACGGCTCTTTCGGCTCCGTATACCGTGCTGCTTATGAAGGCGAAGAAGTCGCCGTAAA
GATCGCTAACAAGCACACCTCGCTCCGTCTGCTCCGTCAGGAACTGGTCGTTCTGTGTCATCTGCACCAT
CCGAGCCTCATCTCCCTGCGTGCCGCTGGCATCCGTCCTCGTATGCTGGTGATGGAGCTGGCATCCAAGG
GCTCTCTCGACCGCCTGCTGCAGCAGGACAAGGCTTCTCTGACCCGTACTCTGCAGCATCGTATCGCTCT
GCATGTAGCTGACGGCCTGCGTTATCTTCATTCTGCAATGATCATTTATCGCGACCTGAAACCTCATAAT
GTACTGCTGTTTACTCTGTACCCGAACGCTGCCATCATCGCTAAGATTGCAGACTATGGTATTGCGCAGT
ACTGCTGCCGCATGGGCATTAAAACAAGCGAAGGTACGCCGGGTTTCCGTGCTCCAGAAGTGGCTCGTGG
CAACGTTATTTACAACCAGCAAGCTGACGTTTACTCGTTCGGTCTGCTCCTGTACGATATCCTGACTACC
GGCGGCCGTATCGTAGAAGGTCTGAAGGGCCCTAACGAATTCGACGAACTGGAAATCCAGGGCAAGCTGC
CAGACCCGGTTAAAGAATACGGTTGCGCTCCGTGGCCGATGGTAGAGAAGCTCATCAAACAGTGCCTTAA
AGAAAACCCTCAGGAACGTCCAACCTCTGCTCAAGTGTTCGACCAGCTTAACAGCGCTGAACTCGTCTGT
CTGACTCGCCGTATTCTCCTGCCTAAGAATGTTATCGTGGAATGTATGGTTGCTACTCACCATAACTGAT
GATAAGCTTTAGTAAGCACTCGAGCACCACCACCACCACCACTAACCTAGGTAGCTGAGCGCATGCAAGC
TGATCCGGGTTATTAGTACATTTATTAAGCGCTAGATTCTGTGCGTTGTTGATTTACAGACAATTGTTGT
ACGTATTTTAATAATTCATTAAATTTATAATCTTTAGGGTGGTATGTTAGAGCGAAAATCAAATGATTTT
CAGCGTCTTTATATCTGAATTTAAATATTAAATCCTCAATAGATTTGTAAAATAGGTTTCGATTAGTTTC
AAACAAGGGTTGTTTTTCCGAACCGATGGCTGGACTATCTAATGGATTTTCGCTCAACGCCACAAAACTT
GCCAAATCTTGTAGCAGCAATCTAGCTTTGTCGATATTCGTTTGTGTTTTGTTTTGTAATAAAGGTTCGA
CGTCGTTCAAAATATTATGCGCTTTTGTATTTCTTTCATCACTGTCGTTAGTGTACAATTGACTCGACGT
AAACACGTTAAATAGAGCTTGGACATATTTAACATCGGGCGTGTTAGCTTTATTAGGCCGATTATCGTCG
TCGTCCCAACCCTCGTCGTTAGAAGTTGCTTCCGAAGACGATTTTGCCATAGCCACACGACGCCTATTAA
TTGTGTCGGCTAACACGTCCGCGATCAAATTTGTAGTTGAGCTTTTTGGAATTATTTCTGATTGCGGGCG
TTTTTGGGCGGGTTTCAATCTAACTGTGCCCGATTTTAATTCAGACAACACGTTAGAAAGCGATGGTGCA
GGCGGTGGTAACATTTCAGACGGCAAATCTACTAATGGCGGCGGTGGTGGAGCTGATGATAAATCTACCA
TCGGTGGAGGCGCAGGCGGGGCTGGCGGCGGAGGCGGAGGCGGAGGTGGTGGCGGTGATGCAGACGGCGG
TTTAGGCTCAAATGTCTCTTTAGGCAACACAGTCGGCACCTCAACTATTGTACTGGTTTCGGGCGCCGTT
TTTGGTTTGACCGGTCTGAGACGAGTGCGATTTTTTTCGTTTCTAATAGCTTCCAACAATTGTTGTCTGT
CGTCTAAAGGTGCAGCGGGTTGAGGTTCCGTCGGCATTGGTGGAGCGGGCGGCAATTCAGACATCGATGG
TGGTGGTGGTGGTGGAGGCGCTGGAATGTTAGGCACGGGAGAAGGTGGTGGCGGCGGTGCCGCCGGTATA
ATTTGTTCTGGTTTAGTTTGTTCGCGCACGATTGTGGGCACCGGCGCAGGCGCCGCTGGCTGCACAACGG
AAGGTCGTCTGCTTCGAGGCAGCGCTTGGGGTGGTGGCAATTCAATATTATAATTGGAATACAAATCGTA
AAAATCTGCTATAAGCATTGTAATTTCGCTATCGTTTACCGTGCCGATATTTAACAACCGCTCAATGTAA
GCAATTGTATTGTAAAGAGATTGTCTCAAGCTCGGATCGATCCCGCACGCCGATAACAAGCCTTTTCATT
TTTACTACAGCATTGTAGTGGCGAGACACTTCGCTGTCGTCGAGGTTTAAACGCTTCCTCGCTCACTGAC
TCGCTGCGCTCGGTCGTTCGGCTGCGGCGAGCGGTATCAGCTCACTCAAAGGCGGTAATACGGTTATCCA
CAGAATCAGGGGATAACGCAGGAAAGAACATGTGAGCAAAAGGCCAGCAAAAGGCCAGGAACCGTAAAAA
GGCCGCGTTGCTGGCGTTTTTCCATAGGCTCCGCCCCCCTGACGAGCATCACAAAAATCGACGCTCAAGT
CAGAGGTGGCGAAACCCGACAGGACTATAAAGATACCAGGCGTTTCCCCCTGGAAGCTCCCTCGTGCGCT
CTCCTGTTCCGACCCTGCCGCTTACCGGATACCTGTCCGCCTTTCTCCCTTCGGGAAGCGTGGCGCTTTC
TCATAGCTCACGCTGTAGGTATCTCAGTTCGGTGTAGGTCGTTCGCTCCAAGCTGGGCTGTGTGCACGAA
CCCCCCGTTCAGCCCGACCGCTGCGCCTTATCCGGTAACTATCGTCTTGAGTCCAACCCGGTAAGACACG
ACTTATCGCCACTGGCAGCAGCCACTGGTAACAGGATTAGCAGAGCGAGGTATGTAGGCGGTGCTACAGA
GTTCTTGAAGTGGTGGCCTAACTACGGCTACACTAGAAGGACAGTATTTGGTATCTGCGCTCTGCTGAAG
CCAGTTACCTTCGGAAAAAGAGTTGGTAGCTCTTGATCCGGCAAACAAACCACCGCTGGTAGCGGTGGTT
TTTTTGTTTGCAAGCAGCAGATTACGCGCAGAAAAAAAGGATCTCAAGAAGATCCTTTGATCTTTTCTAC
GGGGTCTGACGCTCAGTGGAACGAAAACTCACGTTAAGGGATTTTGGTCATGAGATTATCAAAAAGGATC
TTCACCTAGATCCTTTTAAATTAAAAATGAAGTTTTAAATCAATCTAAAGTATATATGAGTAAACTTGGT
CTGACAGTTACCAATGCTTAATCAGTGAGGCACCTATCTCAGCGATCTGTCTATTTCGTTCATCCATAGT
TGCCTGACTCCCCGTCGTGTAGATAACTACGATACGGGAGGGCTTACCATCTGGCCCCAGTGCTGCAATG
ATACCGCGAGACCCACGCTCACCGGCTCCAGATTTATCAGCAATAAACCAGCCAGCCGGAAGGGCCGAGC
GCAGAAGTGGTCCTGCAACTTTATCCGCCTCCATCCAGTCTATTAATTGTTGCCGGGAAGCTAGAGTAAG
TAGTTCGCCAGTTAATAGTTTGCGCAACGTTGTTGCCATTGCTACAGGCATCGTGGTGTCACGCTCGTCG
TTTGGTATGGCTTCATTCAGCTCCGGTTCCCAACGATCAAGGCGAGTTACATGATCCCCCATGTTGTGCA
AAAAAGCGGTTAGCTCCTTCGGTCCTCCGATCGTTGTCAGAAGTAAGTTGGCCGCAGTGTTATCACTCAT
GGTTATGGCAGCACTGCATAATTCTCTTACTGTCATGCCATCCGTAAGATGCTTTTCTGTGACTGGTGAG
TACTCAACCAAGTCATTCTGAGAATAGTGTATGCGGCGACCGAGTTGCTCTTGCCCGGCGTCAATACGGG
ATAATACCGCGCCACATAGCAGAACTTTAAAAGTGCTCATCATTGGAAAACGTTCTTCGGGGCGAAAACT
CTCAAGGATCTTACCGCTGTTGAGATCCAGTTCGATGTAACCCACTCGTGCACCCAACTGATCTTCAGCA
TCTTTTACTTTCACCAGCGTTTCTGGGTGAGCAAAAACAGGAAGGCAAAATGCCGCAAAAAAGGGAATAA
GGGCGACACGGAAATGTTGAATACTCATACTCTTCCTTTTTCAATATTATTGAAGCATTTATCAGGGTTA
TTGTCTCATGAGCGGATACATATTTGAATGTATTTAGAAAAATAAACAAATAGGGGTTCCGCGCACATTT
CCCCGAAAAGTGCCACCTG
[124 nt withheld, positions 8560-8683]
C
[91 nt withheld, positions 8685-8775]
A
[49 nt withheld, positions 8777-8825]
CCTTTGACGTTGGAGTCCACGTTCTTT
[37 nt withheld, positions 8853-8889]
ACCCTATCTCGGTCTATTCTTTTGATTTATAAGGGATTTTGCCGATTTCGGCCTATTGGTTAAAAAATGA
GCTGATTTAACAAAAATTTAACGCGAATTTTAACAAAATATTAACGTTTACAATTTCCCATTCGCCATTC
AGGCTGCGCAACTGTTGGGAAGGGCGATCGGTGCGGGCCTCTTCGCTATTACGCCA
Features (pLannotate 1.2.2; 15 found; start..end, strand, type, name):
    329..453     +  CDS            lef2: baculovirus late expression factor 2
    491..1096    +  CDS            ORF603: baculovirus ORF603 protein
   1167..2972    -  CDS            GUS: β-glucuronidase; uidA (or gusA) from E. coli
   2987..3302    -  promoter       p6.9 promoter: Autographa californica p6.9; baculovirus late basic protein promoter
   3317..3408    +  promoter       polyhedrin promoter: polh from Autographa californica; promoter for the baculovirus polyhedrin gene
   3469..4122    +  CDS            GST26_SCHJA: Experimental evidence at protein level: Swiss-Prot protein existence level 1. GST isoenzymes appear to play a central role in the parasite detoxification system. Other functions are also suspected including a role in increasing the solubility of haematin in the parasite gut. From Schistosoma japonicum (Blood fluke).
   4222..5106    +  CDS            LRRK2 (fragment): LRRK2_HUMAN - Also known as PARK8. Experimental evidence at protein level: Swiss-Prot protein existence level 1. Serine/threonine-protein kinase which phosphorylates a broad range of proteins involved in multiple processes such as neuronal plasticity, autophagy, and vesicle trafficking (PubMed:20949042, PubMed:22012985, PubMed:26824392, PubMed:29125462, PubMed:28720718, PubMed:29127255, PubMed:30398148, PubMed:29212815, PubMed:30635421, PubMed:21850687, PubMed:23395371, PubMed:17114044, PubMed:24687852, PubMed:26014385, PubMed:25201882). Is a key regulator of RAB GTPases by regulating the GTP/
   5135..5152    +  CDS            9xHis (fragment): 9xHis affinity tag
   5189..6546    +  misc_recomb    baculovirus recombination region (ORF1629): contains part of ORF1629
   6544..6621    -  CDS            P61 (fragment): P78_NPVAC - Experimental evidence at protein level: Swiss-Prot protein existence level 1. Plays a role in the transport of the nucleocapsids from the cytoplasm toward the host nucleus together with the host actin- polymerizing Arp2/3 complex. From Autographa californica nuclear polyhedrosis virus (AcMNPV).
   6809..7397    -  rep_origin     ori: high-copy-number ColE1/pMB1/pBR322/pUC origin of replication
   7568..8428    -  CDS            AmpR: β-lactamase; bla; confers resistance to ampicillin, carbenicillin, and related antibiotics
   8429..8533    -  promoter       AmpR promoter: bla
   8560..9015    +  rep_origin     f1 ori (sequence partly withheld): f1 bacteriophage origin of replication; arrow indicates direction of (+) strand synthesis
   9020..1       -  CDS            lacZα (fragment) (across the origin): LacZα fragment of β-galactosidase; lacZ fragment
