[The description below was written by a language model from this plasmid's Addgene catalogue record and pLannotate feature annotations shown in this document.]
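Description:
LRRK2_1867_2161_F1908A_L1936R_F2079G_I2131Q is a baculovirus transfer plasmid built on the pEMB017 backbone (Emerald) for producing a fragment of human LRRK2 in insect cells. In E. coli it is maintained through a high-copy ColE1/pUC-type origin and selected with ampicillin via the β-lactamase gene. An f1 origin and a remnant of lacZα are also annotated in the 9,085 nt depositor sequence. The expression region is flanked by AcMNPV sequences, lef2/ORF603 on one side and the ORF1629 recombination region on the other. These provide the homology arms through which the cassette is transferred into a baculovirus genome at the polyhedrin locus by recombination.

The payload is driven by the very late polyhedrin (polH) promoter and encodes Schistosoma japonicum GST followed by residues 1867–2161 of LRRK2, the Parkinson's disease-associated (PARK8) serine/threonine kinase. This fragment carries four substitutions: F1908A, L1936R, F2079G and I2131Q. The record does not state the rationale for these mutations. The catalogue lists N-terminal His-TEV and GST-TEV tags, which would allow affinity purification followed by tag removal with TEV protease. The feature table, however, places its only annotated His-tag fragment just downstream of the LRRK2 segment, so the exact tag arrangement is best confirmed against the sequence. A divergently oriented p6.9 late promoter drives E. coli β-glucuronidase (GUS), which serves as a reporter for identifying recombinant virus. The design suggests use in recombinant production and purification of an engineered LRRK2 fragment for biochemical or structural work, although the record does not name a specific application.
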