Addgene plasmid #40422: LRRK2_1867_2161_F1908A_L1936R_F2079G_I2131Q
Depositing lab: Michael J Fox Foundation MJFF. Depositing organization: Michael J Fox Foundation.
Backbone
  Vector backbone: pEMB017
  Backbone manufacturer: Emerald
  Vector type: Baculovirus
Growth in bacteria
  Bacterial resistance: Ampicillin, 100 μg/mL
  Growth temperature: 37°C
  Growth strain: Top10
  Copy number: High Copy
Gene/Insert
  Gene/Insert name: LRRK2
  Species: H. sapiens (human)
  Mutation: aa1867_2161; F1908A, L1936R, F2079G, I2131Q
  Entrez Gene: LRRK2 (a.k.a. AURA17, DARDARIN, PARK8, RIPK7, ROCO2)
  Promoter: polH
  Tag / fusion protein: HisTev (N terminal on insert); GST-Tev (N terminal on insert)
  Cloning method: Restriction Enzyme; 5′ cloning site BamHI (destroyed during cloning); 3′ cloning site HindIII (destroyed during cloning)
  Sequencing primers: 5′ DSP2466For:GAATTTCGTCGACAGATC; 3′ DSP2466Rev:AATAACCCGGATCAGCTT
Terms and licenses: Academic/Nonprofit Terms; Industry Terms
How to cite: LRRK2_1867_2161_F1908A_L1936R_F2079G_I2131Q was a gift from Michael J Fox Foundation MJFF (Addgene plasmid # 40422 ; http://n2t.net/addgene:40422 ; RRID:Addgene_40422)
