>Addgene plasmid #40422 | LRRK2_1867_2161_F1908A_L1936R_F2079G_I2131Q | addgene partial sequence | sequence record 53162 | DSP2466Rev 5'-AATAACCCGGATCAGCTT-3'
GGTGGTGGTGGTGGTGCTCGAGTGCTTACTAAAGCTTATCATCAGTTATGGTGAGTAGCAACCATACATT
CCACGATAACATTCTTAGGCAGGAGAATACGGCGAGTCAGACAGACGAGTTCAGCGCTGTTAAGCTGGTC
GAACACTTGAGCAGAGGTTGGACGTTCCTGAGGGTTTTCTTTAAGGCACTGTTTGATGAGCTTCTCTACC
ATCGGCCACGGAGCGCAACCGTATTCTTTAACCGGGTCTGGCAGCTTGCCCTGGATTTCCAGTTCGTCGA
ATTCGTTAGGGCCCTTCAGACCTTCTACGATACGGCCGCCGGTAGTCAGGATATCGTACAGGAGCAGACC
GAACGAGTAAACGTCAGCTTGCTGGTTGTAAATAACGTTGCCACGAGCCACTTCTGGAGCACGGAAACCC
GGCGTACCTTCGCTTGTTTTAATGCCCATGCGGCAGCAGTACTGCGCAATACCATAGTCTGCAATCTTAG
CGATGATGGCAGCGTTCGGGTACAGAGTAAACAGCAGTACATTATGAGGTTTCAGGTCGCGATAAATGAT
CATTGCAGAATGAAGATAACGCAGGCCGTCAGCTACATGCAGAGCGATACGATGCTGCAGAGTACGGGTC
AGAGAAGCCTTGTCCTGCTGCAGCAGGCGGTCGAGAGAGCCCTTGGATGCCAGCTCCATCACCAGCATAC
GAGGACGGATGCCAGCGGCACGCAGGGAGATGAGGCTCGGATGGTGCAGATGACACAGAACGACCAGTTC
CTGACGGAGCAGACGGAGCGAGGTGTGCTTGTTAGCGAT
