>Addgene plasmid #40422 | LRRK2_1867_2161_F1908A_L1936R_F2079G_I2131Q | addgene partial sequence | sequence record 53163 | DSP2466For 5'-GAATTTCGTCGACAGATC-3'
CCATCTCGCAATAAATAAGTATTTTACTGTTTTCGTAACAGTTTTGTAATAAAAAAACCTATAAATATAG
GATCTATGCACCACCATCACCACCATCACCACGAGAACCTTTATTTCCAAGGATCAATGGCACCGATCCT
GGGGTATTGGAAGATCAAGGGCCTAGTGCAGCCCACTCGTCTGCTCCTGGAGTACCTAGAAGAGAAGTAT
GAGGAGCACCTTTATGAGCGGGACGAGGGTGACAAGTGGCGCAATAAGAAATTCGAGCTAGGCTTGGAAT
TCCCCAATCTGCCTTATTACATCGATGGCGACGTTAAGTTGACTCAGTCCATGGCCATCATCCGCTACAT
CGCCGACAAGCACAATATGCTAGGCGGGTGCCCGAAGGAGCGAGCTGAGATCTCTATGTTGGAAGGGGCC
GTGCTGGATATCCGCTACGGCGTGAGCCGCATTGCATACTCAAAGGATTTCGAGACCCTCAAGGTTGACT
TCCTGTCAAAGCTGCCTGAAATGCTAAAGATGTTCGAAGACCGTCTCTGTCATAAGACCTACCTGAACGG
GGACCACGTGACACACCCGGACTTTATGTTGTATGACGCTCTGGACGTCGTGCTTTATATGGACCCTATG
TGCCTGGACGCTTTTCCCAAACTAGTGTGTTTCAAGAAACGTATCGAAGCTATCCCTCAGATTGATAAGT
ACCTGAAGTCCTCAAAGTACATCGCCTGGCCCCTTCAAGGTTGGCAAGCCACATTTGGCGGTGGCGACCA
TCCTCCCAAGTCAGA
